>Addgene plasmid #67881 | pHO4d-Cas9 | depositor full sequence | sequence record 120935 | pHO4d-Cas9 sequence 9840 bps
TCTAGAAATAATTTTGTTTAACTTTAAGAAGGAGATATACCATGGATAAGAAATACTCAATAGGCTTAGA
TATCGGCACAAATAGCGTCGGATGGGCGGTGATCACTGATGAATATAAGGTTCCGTCTAAAAAGTTCAAG
GTTCTGGGAAATACAGACCGCCACAGTATCAAAAAAAATCTTATAGGGGCTCTTTTATTTGACAGTGGAG
AGACAGCGGAAGCGACTCGTCTCAAACGGACAGCTCGTAGAAGGTATACACGTCGGAAGAATCGTATTTG
TTATCTACAGGAGATTTTTTCAAATGAGATGGCGAAAGTAGATGATAGTTTCTTTCATCGACTTGAAGAG
TCTTTTTTGGTGGAAGAAGACAAGAAGCATGAACGTCATCCTATTTTTGGAAATATAGTAGATGAAGTTG
CTTATCATGAGAAATATCCAACTATCTATCATCTGCGAAAAAAATTGGTAGATTCTACTGATAAAGCGGA
TTTGCGCTTAATCTATTTGGCCTTAGCGCATATGATTAAGTTTCGTGGTCATTTTTTGATTGAGGGAGAT
TTAAATCCTGATAATAGTGATGTGGACAAACTATTTATCCAGTTGGTACAAACCTACAATCAATTATTTG
AAGAAAACCCTATTAACGCAAGTGGAGTAGATGCTAAAGCGATTCTTTCTGCACGATTGAGTAAATCAAG
ACGATTAGAAAATCTCATTGCTCAGCTCCCCGGTGAGAAGAAAAATGGCTTATTTGGGAATCTCATTGCT
TTGTCATTGGGTTTGACCCCTAATTTTAAATCAAATTTTGATTTGGCAGAAGATGCTAAATTACAGCTTT
CAAAAGATACTTACGATGATGATTTAGATAATTTATTGGCGCAAATTGGAGATCAATATGCTGATTTGTT
TTTGGCAGCTAAGAATTTATCAGATGCTATTTTACTTTCAGATATCCTAAGAGTAAATACTGAAATAACT
AAGGCTCCCCTATCAGCTTCAATGATTAAACGCTACGATGAACATCATCAAGACTTGACTCTTTTAAAAG
CTTTAGTTCGACAACAACTTCCAGAAAAGTATAAAGAAATCTTTTTTGATCAATCAAAAAACGGATATGC
AGGTTATATTGATGGGGGAGCTAGCCAAGAAGAATTTTATAAATTTATCAAACCAATTTTAGAAAAAATG
GATGGTACTGAGGAATTATTGGTGAAACTAAATCGTGAAGATTTGCTGCGCAAGCAACGGACCTTTGACA
ACGGCTCTATTCCCCATCAAATTCACTTGGGTGAGCTGCATGCTATTTTGAGAAGACAAGAAGACTTTTA
TCCATTTTTAAAAGACAATCGTGAGAAGATTGAAAAAATCTTGACTTTTCGAATTCCTTATTATGTTGGT
CCATTGGCGCGTGGCAATAGTCGTTTTGCATGGATGACTCGGAAGTCTGAAGAAACAATTACCCCATGGA
ATTTTGAAGAAGTTGTCGATAAAGGTGCTTCAGCTCAATCATTTATTGAACGCATGACAAACTTTGATAA
AAATCTTCCAAATGAAAAAGTACTACCAAAACATAGTTTGCTTTATGAGTATTTTACGGTTTATAACGAA
TTGACAAAGGTCAAATATGTTACTGAAGGAATGCGAAAACCAGCATTTCTTTCAGGTGAACAGAAGAAAG
CCATTGTTGATTTACTCTTCAAAACAAATCGAAAAGTAACCGTTAAGCAATTAAAAGAAGATTATTTCAA
AAAAATAGAATGTTTTGATAGTGTTGAAATTTCAGGAGTTGAAGATAGATTTAATGCTTCATTAGGTACC
TACCATGATTTGCTAAAAATTATTAAAGATAAAGATTTTTTGGATAATGAAGAAAATGAAGATATCTTAG
AGGATATTGTTTTAACATTGACCTTATTTGAAGATAGGGAGATGATTGAGGAAAGACTTAAAACATATGC
TCACCTCTTTGATGATAAGGTGATGAAACAGCTTAAACGTCGCCGTTATACTGGTTGGGGACGTTTGTCT
CGAAAATTGATTAATGGTATTAGGGATAAGCAATCTGGCAAAACAATATTAGATTTTTTGAAATCAGATG
GTTTTGCCAATCGCAATTTTATGCAGCTGATCCATGATGATAGTTTGACATTTAAAGAAGACATTCAAAA
AGCACAAGTGTCTGGACAAGGCGATAGTTTACATGAACATATTGCAAATTTAGCTGGTAGCCCTGCTATT
AAAAAAGGTATTTTACAGACTGTAAAAGTTGTTGATGAATTGGTCAAAGTAATGGGGCGGCATAAGCCAG
AAAATATCGTTATTGAAATGGCACGTGAAAATCAGACAACTCAAAAGGGCCAGAAAAATTCGCGAGAGCG
TATGAAACGAATCGAAGAAGGTATCAAAGAATTAGGAAGTCAGATTCTTAAAGAGCATCCTGTTGAAAAT
ACTCAATTGCAAAATGAAAAGCTCTATCTCTATTATCTCCAAAATGGAAGAGACATGTATGTGGACCAAG
AATTAGATATTAATCGTTTAAGTGATTATGATGTCGATCACATTGTTCCACAAAGTTTCCTTAAAGACGA
TTCAATAGACAATAAGGTCTTAACGCGTTCTGATAAAAATCGTGGTAAATCGGATAACGTTCCAAGTGAA
GAAGTAGTCAAAAAGATGAAAAACTATTGGAGACAACTTCTAAACGCCAAGTTAATCACTCAACGTAAGT
TTGATAATTTAACGAAAGCTGAACGTGGAGGTTTGAGTGAACTTGATAAAGCTGGTTTTATCAAACGCCA
ATTGGTTGAAACTCGCCAAATCACTAAGCATGTGGCACAAATTTTGGATAGTCGCATGAATACTAAATAC
GATGAAAATGATAAACTTATTCGAGAGGTTAAAGTGATTACCTTAAAATCTAAATTAGTTTCTGACTTCC
GAAAAGATTTCCAATTCTATAAAGTACGTGAGATTAACAATTACCATCATGCCCATGATGCGTATCTAAA
TGCCGTCGTTGGAACTGCTTTGATTAAGAAATATCCAAAACTTGAATCGGAGTTTGTCTATGGTGATTAT
AAAGTTTATGATGTTCGTAAAATGATTGCTAAGTCTGAGCAAGAAATAGGCAAAGCAACCGCAAAATATT
TCTTTTACTCTAATATCATGAACTTCTTCAAAACAGAAATTACACTTGCAAATGGAGAGATTCGCAAACG
CCCTCTAATCGAAACTAATGGGGAAACTGGAGAAATTGTCTGGGATAAAGGGCGAGATTTTGCCACAGTG
CGCAAAGTATTGTCCATGCCCCAAGTCAATATTGTCAAGAAAACAGAAGTACAGACAGGCGGATTCTCCA
AGGAGTCAATTTTACCAAAAAGAAATTCGGACAAGCTTATTGCTCGTAAAAAAGACTGGGATCCAAAAAA
ATATGGTGGTTTTGATAGTCCAACGGTAGCTTATTCAGTCCTAGTGGTTGCTAAGGTGGAAAAAGGGAAA
TCGAAGAAGTTAAAATCCGTTAAAGAGTTACTAGGGATCACAATTATGGAAAGAAGTTCCTTTGAAAAAA
ATCCGATTGACTTTTTAGAAGCTAAAGGATATAAGGAAGTTAAAAAAGACTTAATCATTAAACTACCTAA
ATATAGTCTTTTTGAGTTAGAAAACGGTCGTAAACGGATGCTGGCTAGTGCCGGAGAATTACAAAAAGGA
AATGAGCTGGCTCTGCCAAGCAAATATGTGAATTTTTTATATTTAGCTAGTCATTATGAAAAGTTGAAGG
GTAGTCCAGAAGATAACGAACAAAAACAATTGTTTGTGGAGCAGCATAAGCATTATTTAGATGAGATTAT
TGAGCAAATCAGTGAATTTTCTAAGCGTGTTATTTTAGCAGATGCCAATTTAGATAAAGTTCTTAGTGCA
TATAACAAACATAGAGACAAACCAATACGTGAACAAGCAGAAAATATTATTCATTTATTTACGTTGACGA
ATCTTGGAGCTCCCGCTGCTTTTAAATATTTTGATACAACAATTGATCGTAAACGATATACGTCTACAAA
AGAAGTTTTAGATGCCACTCTTATCCATCAATCCATCACTGGTCTTTATGAAACACGCATTGATTTGAGT
CAGCTAGGAGGTGACGGTTCTCCCAAGAAGAAGAGGAAAGTCTCGAGCGGTGGAGCTGCAGGAAATTCGG
GCCACCATCACCACCATCACGGCGAACAGAAACTGATCAGCGAAGAAGATCTGAACTAGGATCCGGCTGC
TAACAAAGCCCGAAAGGAAGCTGAGTTGGCTGCTGCCACCGCTGAGCAATAACTAGCATAACCCCTTGGG
GCCTCTAAACGGGTCTTGAGGGGTTTTTTGCTGAAAGGAGGAACTATATCCGGATATCCCGCAAGAGGCC
CGGCAGTACCGGCATAACCAAGCCTATGCCTACAGCATCCAGGGTGACGGTGCCGAGGATGACGATGAGC
GCATTGTTAGATTTCATACACGGTGCCTGACTGCGTTAGCAATTTAACTGTGATAAACTACCGCATTAAA
GCTGGCTCGACCAATTCTTGAAGACGAAAGGGCCTCGTGATACGCCTATTTTTATAGGTTAATGTCATGA
TAATAATGGTTTCTTAGACGTCAGGTGGCACTTTTCGGGGAAATGTGCGCGGAACCCCTATTTGTTTATT
TTTCTAAATACATTCAAATATGTATCCGCTCATGAGACAATAACCCTGATAAATGCTTCAATAATATTGA
AAAAGGAAGAGTATGAGTATTCAACATTTCCGTGTCGCCCTTATTCCCTTTTTTGCGGCATTTTGCCTTC
CTGTTTTTGCTCACCCAGAAACGCTGGTGAAAGTAAAAGATGCTGAAGATCAGTTGGGTGCACGAGTGGG
TTACATCGAACTGGATCTCAACAGCGGTAAGATCCTTGAGAGTTTTCGCCCCGAAGAACGTTTTCCAATG
ATGAGCACTTTTAAAGTTCTGCTATGTGGCGCGGTATTATCCCGTGTTGACGCCGGGCAAGAGCAACTCG
GTCGCCGCATACACTATTCTCAGAATGACTTGGTTGAGTACTCACCAGTCACAGAAAAGCATCTTACGGA
TGGCATGACAGTAAGAGAATTATGCAGTGCTGCCATAACCATGAGTGATAACACTGCGGCCAACTTACTT
CTGACAACGATCGGAGGACCGAAGGAGCTAACCGCTTTTTTGCACAACATGGGGGATCATGTAACTCGCC
TTGATCGTTGGGAACCGGAGCTGAATGAAGCCATACCAAACGACGAGCGTGACACCACGATGCCTGCAGC
AATGGCAACAACGTTGCGCAAACTATTAACTGGCGAACTACTTACTCTAGCTTCCCGGCAACAATTAATA
GACTGGATGGAGGCGGATAAAGTTGCAGGACCACTTCTGCGCTCGGCCCTTCCGGCTGGCTGGTTTATTG
CTGATAAATCTGGAGCCGGTGAGCGTGGGTCTCGCGGTATCATTGCAGCACTGGGGCCAGATGGTAAGCC
CTCCCGTATCGTAGTTATCTACACGACGGGGAGTCAGGCAACTATGGATGAACGAAATAGACAGATCGCT
GAGATAGGTGCCTCACTGATTAAGCATTGGTAACTGTCAGACCAAGTTTACTCATATATACTTTAGATTG
ATTTAAAACTTCATTTTTAATTTAAAAGGATCTAGGTGAAGATCCTTTTTGATAATCTCATGACCAAAAT
CCCTTAACGTGAGTTTTCGTTCCACTGAGCGTCAGACCCCGTAGAAAAGATCAAAGGATCTTCTTGAGAT
CCTTTTTTTCTGCGCGTAATCTGCTGCTTGCAAACAAAAAAACCACCGCTACCAGCGGTGGTTTGTTTGC
CGGATCAAGAGCTACCAACTCTTTTTCCGAAGGTAACTGGCTTCAGCAGAGCGCAGATACCAAATACTGT
CCTTCTAGTGTAGCCGTAGTTAGGCCACCACTTCAAGAACTCTGTAGCACCGCCTACATACCTCGCTCTG
CTAATCCTGTTACCAGTGGCTGCTGCCAGTGGCGATAAGTCGTGTCTTACCGGGTTGGACTCAAGACGAT
AGTTACCGGATAAGGCGCAGCGGTCGGGCTGAACGGGGGGTTCGTGCACACAGCCCAGCTTGGAGCGAAC
GACCTACACCGAACTGAGATACCTACAGCGTGAGCTATGAGAAAGCGCCACGCTTCCCGAAGGGAGAAAG
GCGGACAGGTATCCGGTAAGCGGCAGGGTCGGAACAGGAGAGCGCACGAGGGAGCTTCCAGGGGGAAACG
CCTGGTATCTTTATAGTCCTGTCGGGTTTCGCCACCTCTGACTTGAGCGTCGATTTTTGTGATGCTCGTC
AGGGGGGCGGAGCCTATGGAAAAACGCCAGCAACGCGGCCTTTTTACGGTTCCTGGCCTTTTGCTGGCCT
TTTGCTCACATGTTCTTTCCTGCGTTATCCCCTGATTCTGTGGATAACCGTATTACCGCCTTTGAGTGAG
CTGATACCGCTCGCCGCAGCCGAACGACCGAGCGCAGCGAGTCAGTGAGCGAGGAAGCGGAAGAGCGCCT
GATGCGGTATTTTCTCCTTACGCATCTGTGCGGTATTTCACACCGCATATATGGTGCACTCTCAGTACAA
TCTGCTCTGATGCCGCATAGTTAAGCCAGTATACACTCCGCTATCGCTACGTGACTGGGTCATGGCTGCG
CCCCGACACCCGCCAACACCCGCTGACGCGCCCTGACGGGCTTGTCTGCTCCCGGCATCCGCTTACAGAC
AAGCTGTGACCGTCTCCGGGAGCTGCATGTGTCAGAGGTTTTCACCGTCATCACCGAAACGCGCGGGCAG
CTGCGGTAAAGCTCATCAGCGTGGTCGTGAAGCGATTCACAGATGTCTGCCTGTTCATCCGCGTCCAGCT
CGTTGAGTTTCTCCAGAAGCGTTAATGTCTGGCTTCTGATAAAGCGGGCCATGTTAAGGGCGGTTTTTTC
CTGTTTGGTCACTTGATGCCTCCGTGTAAGGGGGAATTTCTGTTCATGGGGGTAATGATACCGATGAAAC
GAGAGAGGATGCTCACGATACGGGTTACTGATGATGAACATGCCCGGTTACTGGAACGTTGTGAGGGTAA
ACAACTGGCGGTATGGATGCGGCGGGACCAGAGAAAAATCACTCAGGGTCAATGCCAGCGCTTCGTTAAT
ACAGATGTAGGTGTTCCACAGGGTAGCCAGCAGCATCCTGCGATGCAGATCCGGAACATAATGGTGCAGG
GCGCTGACTTCCGCGTTTCCAGACTTTACGAAACACGGAAACCGAAGACCATTCATGTTGTTGCTCAGGT
CGCAGACGTTTTGCAGCAGCAGTCGCTTCACGTTCGCTCGCGTATCGGTGATTCATTCTGCTAACCAGTA
AGGCAACCCCGCCAGCCTAGCCGGGTCCTCAACGACAGGAGCACGATCATGCGCACCCGTGGCCAGGACC
CAACGCTGCCCGAGATGCGCCGCGTGCGGCTGCTGGAGATGGCGGACGCGATGGATATGTTCTGCCAAGG
GTTGGTTTGCGCATTCACAGTTCTCCGCAAGAATTGATTGGCTCCAATTCTTGGAGTGGTGAATCCGTTA
GCGAGGTGCCGCCGGCTTCCATTCAGGTCGAGGTGGCCCGGCTCCATGCACCGCGACGCAACGCGGGGAG
GCAGACAAGGTATAGGGCGGCGCCTACAATCCATGCCAACCCGTTCCATGTGCTCGCCGAGGCGGCATAA
ATCGCCGTGACGATCAGCGGTCCAGTGATCGAAGTTAGGCTGGTAAGAGCCGCGAGCGATCCTTGAAGCT
GTCCCTGATGGTCGTCATCTACCTGCCTGGACAGCATGGCCTGCAACGCGGGCATCCCGATGCCGCCGGA
AGCGAGAAGAATCATAATGGGGAAGGCCATCCAGCCTCGCGTCGCGAACGCCAGCAAGACGTAGCCCAGC
GCGTCGGCCGCCATGCCGGCGATAATGGCCTGCTTCTCGCCGAAACGTTTGGTGGCGGGACCAGTGACGA
AGGCTTGAGCGAGGGCGTGCAAGATTCCGAATACCGCAAGCGACAGGCCGATCATCGTCGCGCTCCAGCG
AAAGCGGTCCTCGCCGAAAATGACCCAGAGCGCTGCCGGCACCTGTCCTACGAGTTGCATGATAAAGAAG
ACAGTCATAAGTGCGGCGACGATAGTCATGCCCCGCGCCCACCGGAAGGAGCTGACTGGGTTGAAGGCTC
TCAAGGGCATCGGTCGAGATCCCGGTGCCTAATGAGTGAGCTAACTCACATTAATTGCGTTGCGCTCACT
GCCCGCTTTCCAGTCGGGAAACCTGTCGTGCCAGCTGCATTAATGAATCGGCCAACGCGCGGGGAGAGGC
GGTTTGCGTATTGGGCGCCAGGGTGGTTTTTCTTTTCACCAGTGAGACGGGCAACAGCTGATTGCCCTTC
ACCGCCTGGCCCTGAGAGAGTTGCAGCAAGCGGTCCACGCTGGTTTGCCCCAGCAGGCGAAAATCCTGTT
TGATGGTGGTTGACGGCGGGATATAACATGAGCTGTCTTCGGTATCGTCGTATCCCACTACCGAGATATC
CGCACCAACGCGCAGCCCGGACTCGGTAATGGCGCGCATTGCGCCCAGCGCCATCTGATCGTTGGCAACC
AGCATCGCAGTGGGAACGATGCCCTCATTCAGCATTTGCATGGTTTGTTGAAAACCGGACATGGCACTCC
AGTCGCCTTCCCGTTCCGCTATCGGCTGAATTTGATTCGCAGTGAGATATTTATGCCAGCCAGCCAGACG
CAGACGCGCCGAGACAGAACTTAATGGGCCCGCTAACAGCGCGATTTGCTGGTGACCCAATGCGACCAGA
TGCTCCACGCCCAGTCGCGTACCGTCTTCATGGGAGAAAATAATACTGTTGATGGGTGTCTGGTCAGAGA
CATCAAGAAATAACGCCGGAACATTAGTGCAGGCAGCTTCCACAGCAATGGCATCCTGGTCATCCAGCGG
ATAGTTAATGATCAGCCCACTGACGCGTTGCGCGAGAAGATTGTGCACCGCCGCTTTACAGGCTTCGACG
CCGCTTCGTTCTACCATCGACACCACCACGCTGGCACCCAGTTGATCGGCGCGAGATTTAATCGCCGCGA
CAATTTGCGACGGCGCGTGCAGGGCCAGACTGGAGGTGGCAACGCCAATCAGCAACGACTGTTTGCCCGC
CAGTTGTTGTGCCACGCGGTTGGGAATGTAATTCAGCTCCGCCATCGCCGCTTCCACTTTTTCCCGCGTT
TTCGCAGAAACGTGGCTGGCCTGGTTCACCACGCGGGAAACGGTCTGATAAGAGACACCGGCATACTCTG
CGACATCGTATAACGTTACTGGTTTCACATTCACCACCCTGAATTGACTCTCTTCCGGGCGCTATCATGC
CATACCGCGAAAGGTTTTGCGCCATTCGATGGTGTCCCGGATCTCGACGCTCTCCCTTATGCGACTCCTG
CATTAGGAAGCAGCCCAGTAGTAGGTTGAGGCCGTTGAGCACCGCCGCCGCAAGGAATGGTGCATGCAAG
GAGATGGCGCCCAACAGTCCCCCGGCCACGGGGCCTGCCACCATACCCACGCCGAAACAAGCGCTCATGA
GCCCGAAGTGGCGAGCCCGATCTTCCCCATCGGTGATGTCGGCGATATAGGCGCCAGCAACCGCACCTGT
GGCGCCGGTGATGCCGGCCACGATGCGTCCGGCGTAGAGGATCGAGATCTCGATCCCGCGAAATTAATAC
GACTCACTATAGGGGAATTGTGAGCGGATAACAATTCCCC
Features (pLannotate 1.2.2; 18 found; start..end, strand, type, name):
     13..35      +  RBS            RBS: efficient ribosome binding site from bacteriophage T7 gene 10 (Olins and Rangwala, 1989)
     42..4145    +  CDS            cas9: CAS9_STRP1 - Also known as csn1 From Streptococcus pyogenes serotype M1.
   4266..4315    +  CDS            SET1 (fragment): solubility-enhancement tag derived from T7 phage gene 10B
   4323..4370    +  terminator     T7 terminator: transcription terminator for bacteriophage T7 RNA polymerase
   4393..4497    -  CDS            TcR (fragment): tetracycline efflux protein; tet; confers resistance to tetracycline
   4668..4772    +  promoter       AmpR promoter: bla
   4773..5633    +  CDS            AmpR: β-lactamase; bla; confers resistance to ampicillin, carbenicillin, and related antibiotics
   5804..6392    +  rep_origin     ori: high-copy-number ColE1/pMB1/pBR322/pUC origin of replication
   6578..6720    -  misc_feature   bom: basis of mobility region from pBR322
   6822..7012    -  CDS            rop: Rop protein, which maintains plasmids at low copy number; rop
   7016..7411    +  CDS            YPB1_ECOLX: Protein predicted: Swiss-Prot protein existence level 4. From Escherichia coli.
   7653..8277    -  CDS            TcR (fragment): tetracycline efflux protein; tet; confers resistance to tetracycline
   8292..8313    -  protein_bind   CAP binding site: CAP binding activates transcription in the presence of cAMP. E. coli catabolite activator protein
   8326..9408    -  CDS            lacI: lac repressor; lacI; The lac repressor binds to the lac operator to inhibit transcription in E. coli. This inhibition can be relieved by adding lactose or isopropyl-β-D-thiogalactopyranoside (IPTG).
   9409..9486    -  promoter       lacI promoter: lacI
   9494..9773    -  CDS            TcR (fragment): tetracycline efflux protein; tet; confers resistance to tetracycline
   9795..9813    +  promoter       T7 promoter: promoter for bacteriophage T7 RNA polymerase
   9814..9838    +  protein_bind   lac operator: The lac repressor binds to the lac operator to inhibit transcription in E. coli. This inhibition can be relieved by adding lactose or isopropyl-β-D-thiogalactopyranoside (IPTG). lac repressor encoded by lacI
