[The description below was written by a language model from this plasmid's Addgene catalogue record and pLannotate feature annotations shown in this document.]
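Description:
pHO4d-Cas9 is a bacterial expression plasmid for producing recombinant Streptococcus pyogenes M1 Cas9 protein in E. coli. It is built on the pHO4D backbone, a pBR322/pET-style vector of about 9.8 kb in total. The plasmid replicates from a ColE1/pMB1-type origin and is selected through the β-lactamase (AmpR) gene, which confers ampicillin resistance. The feature table also shows the bom mobilisation region, the rop gene and several non-functional fragments of the tetracycline resistance gene, all remnants of the pBR322 lineage. The catalogue lists the plasmid as high copy, although rop is normally associated with reduced copy number.

The expression cassette spans the numbering origin of the circular sequence. A T7 promoter, immediately followed by a lac operator, drives transcription through the efficient phage T7 gene 10 ribosome binding site into the roughly 4.1 kb cas9 open reading frame, and a T7 terminator closes the unit. A plasmid-borne lacI gene under its own promoter supplies lac repressor, so expression stays low until it is induced with IPTG in a host that provides T7 RNA polymerase, such as a BL21 λDE3 strain. According to the record, the protein is Cas9 with a nuclear localisation signal and C-terminal His6 and T7 epitope tags. These elements are not individually annotated in the feature table, but a short T7 gene 10-derived fragment is detected downstream of cas9. The insert was transferred from another deposited Cas9 plasmid using BsaI sites that were destroyed during cloning. The construct is intended for purifying His-tagged Cas9 protein, and the associated work examined how target:guide homology affects Cas9-mediated cleavage.
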