Addgene plasmid #67881: pHO4d-Cas9
Purpose: Cas9nlsHis6 Bacterial Expression construct
Depositing lab: Michael Nonet. Depositing organization: Washington University in Saint Louis. Publication: Landscape of target:guide homology effects on Cas9-mediated cleavage. Fu BX, Hansen LL, Artiles KL, Nonet ML, Fire AZ. Nucleic Acids Res. 2014 Dec 16;42(22):13778-87. doi: 10.1093/nar/gku1102. Epub 2014 Nov 15. PubMed 25399416.
Backbone
  Vector backbone: pHO4D
  Backbone size w/o insert (bp): 5712
  Total vector size (bp): 9841
  Vector type: Bacterial Expression, CRISPR
Growth in bacteria
  Bacterial resistance: Ampicillin, 100 μg/mL
  Growth temperature: 37°C
  Growth strain: DH5alpha
  Copy number: High Copy
Gene/Insert
  Gene/Insert name: Cas9
  Species: Streptococcus pyrogenes M1
  Insert size (bp): 4152
  GenBank ID: bp 854751 to 858854 of AE004092.2
  Promoter: T7
  Tag / fusion protein: His6 (C terminal on insert); T7 epitope (C terminal on insert)
  Cloning method: Restriction Enzyme; 5′ cloning site BsaI (destroyed during cloning); 3′ cloning site BsaI (destroyed during cloning)
  Sequencing primers: 5′ GCGTAGAGGATCGAGATC; 3′ CTTCCTTTCGGGCTTTGTTAGCAGCCGG
Resource information
  A portion of this plasmid was derived from a plasmid made by: The insert was cloned into this his6 expression vector from AddGene plasmid #42251
Terms and licenses: Academic/Nonprofit Terms; Industry Terms: Not Available to Industry
Depositor comments: Transform into an appropriate protein expression E. coli strain like BL21 lambda DE3 to purify Cas9
How to cite: pHO4d-Cas9 was a gift from Michael Nonet (Addgene plasmid # 67881 ; http://n2t.net/addgene:67881 ; RRID:Addgene_67881)
