>Addgene plasmid #67881 | pHO4d-Cas9 | addgene partial sequence | sequence record 120932 | T7 5'-TAATACGACTCACTATAGGG-3'
TGTTTAACTTTAAGAAGGAGATATACCATGGATAAGAAATACTCAATAGGCTTAGATATCGGCACAAATA
GCGTCGGATGGGCGGTGATCACTGATGAATATAAGGTTCCGTCTAAAAAGTTCAAGGTTCTGGGAAATAC
AGACCGCCACAGTATCAAAAAAAATCTTATAGGGGCTCTTTTATTTGACAGTGGAGAGACAGCGGAAGCG
ACTCGTCTCAAACGGACAGCTCGTAGAAGGTATACACGTCGGAAGAATCGTATTTGTTATCTACAGGAGA
TTTTTTCAAATGAGATGGCGAAAGTAGATGATAGTTTCTTTCATCGACTTGAAGAGTCTTTTTTGGTGGA
AGAAGACAAGAAGCATGAACGTCATCCTATTTTTGGAAATATAGTAGATGAAGTTGCTTATCATGAGAAA
TATCCAACTATCTATCATCTGCGAAAAAAATTGGTAGATTCTACTGATAAAGCGGATTTGCGCTTAATCT
ATTTGGCCTTAGCGCATATGATTAAGTTTCGTGGTCATTTTTTGATTGAGGGAGATTTAAATCCTGATAA
TAGTGATGTGGACAAACTATTTATCCAGTTGGTACAAACCTACAATCAATTATTTGAAGAAAACCCTATT
AACGCAAGTGGAGTAGATGCTAAAGCGATTCTTTCTGCACGATTGAGTAAATCAAGACGATTAGAAAATC
TCATTGCTCAGCTCCCCGGTGAGAAGAAAAATGGCTTATTTGGGAATCTCATTGCTTTGTCATTGGGTTT
GACCCCTAATTTTAAATCAAATTTTGATTTGGCAGAAGATGCTAAATTACAGCTTTCAAAAGATACTTAC
GATGATGATTTAGATAATTTATTGGCG
