>Addgene plasmid #67881 | pHO4d-Cas9 | addgene partial sequence | sequence record 123006 | T7term 5'-GCTAGTTATTGCTCAGCGG-3'
TAGCAGCCGGATCCTAGTTCAGATCTTCTTCGCTGATCAGTTTCTGTTCGCCGTGATGGTGGTGATGGTG
GCCCGAATTTCCTGCAGCTCCACCGCTCGAGACTTTCCTCTTCTTCTTGGGAGAACCGTCACCTCCTAGC
TGACTCAAATCAATGCGTGTTTCATAAAGACCAGTGATGGATTGATGGATAAGAGTGGCATCTAAAACTT
CTTTTGTAGACGTATATCGTTTACGATCAATTGTTGTATCAAAATATTTAAAAGCAGCGGGAGCTCCAAG
ATTCGTCAACGTAAATAAATGAATAATATTTTCTGCTTGTTCACGTATTGGTTTGTCTCTATGTTTGTTA
TATGCACTAAGAACTTTATCTAAATTGGCATCTGCTAAAATAACACGCTTAGAAAATTCACTGATTTGCT
CAATAATCTCATCTAAATAATGCTTATGCTGCTCCACAAACAATTGTTTTTGTTCGTTATCTTCTGGACT
ACCCTTCAACTTTTCATAATGACTAGCTAAATATAAAAAATTCACATATTTGCTTGGCAGAGCCAGCTCA
TTTCCTTTTTGTAATTCTCCGGCACTAGCCAGCATCCGTTTACGACCGTTTTCTAACTCAAAAAGACTAT
ATTTAGGTAGTTTAATGATTAAGTCTTTTTTAACTTCCTTATATCCTTTAGCTTCTAAAAAGTCAATCGG
ATTTTTTTCAAAGGAACTTCTTTCCATAATTGTGATCCCTAGTAACTCTTTAACGGATTTTAACTTCTTC
GATTTCCC
